Addgene plasmid #13546: pDisplay FLIPE-10u
Depositing lab: Wolf Frommer. Depositing organization: Carnegie Institution for Science. Publication: Detection of glutamate release from neurons by genetically encoded surface-displayed FRET nanosensors. Okumoto S, Looger LL, Micheva KD, Reimer RJ, Smith SJ, Frommer WB. Proc Natl Acad Sci U S A. 2005 Jun 14. 102(24):8740-5. 10.1073/pnas.0503274102 PubMed 15939876.
Backbone
  Vector backbone: pDisplay
  Backbone manufacturer: Invitrogen
  Backbone size w/o insert (bp): 5325
  Vector type: Mammalian Expression
  Selectable markers: Neomycin (select with G418)
Growth in bacteria
  Bacterial resistance: Ampicillin, 100 μg/mL
  Growth temperature: 37°C
  Growth strain: DH5alpha
  Copy number: High Copy
Gene/Insert
  Gene/Insert name: FLIP-E A207R (alt names: ECFP-ybeJ-Venus; Glutamate/aspartate binding protein; gltI)
  Species: E. coli
  Insert size (bp): 2400
  Mutation: A207R in binding protein
  GenBank ID: NP_415188
  Tag / fusion protein: ECFP (N terminal on insert); Venus (C terminal on insert)
  Cloning method: Restriction Enzyme; 5′ cloning site XmaI (not destroyed); 3′ cloning site SalI (not destroyed)
  Sequencing primers: 5′ N/A
Resource information
  A portion of this plasmid was derived from a plasmid made by: Venus is from Dr. Atsushi Miyawaki. Please ask Dr. Miyawaki for permission to use Venus in another vector.
Terms and licenses: Academic/Nonprofit Terms; Industry Terms: Not Available to Industry
Depositor comments: For more information, see http://carnegiedpb.stanford.edu/research/frommer/nanosensors/index.html
How to cite: pDisplay FLIPE-10u was a gift from Wolf Frommer (Addgene plasmid # 13546 ; http://n2t.net/addgene:13546 ; RRID:Addgene_13546)
