[The description below was written by a language model from this plasmid's Addgene catalogue record and pLannotate feature annotations shown in this document.]
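Description:
pDisplay FLIPE-10u is a mammalian expression plasmid built on the Invitrogen pDisplay backbone. It presents a genetically encoded FRET sensor for glutamate on the outer surface of transfected cells. The roughly 2.4 kb insert, FLIP-E A207R, was cloned between XmaI and SalI sites that both remain intact. It consists of the E. coli periplasmic glutamate/aspartate binding protein gltI (ybeJ) flanked by ECFP at its N terminus and Venus at its C terminus. The automated annotation labels the yellow partner EYFP, which is expected because Venus is a close EYFP derivative. The binding protein carries an A207R substitution. The "10u" in the name probably denotes the affinity of this variant, but the record does not state this.

Expression is driven by the CMV immediate early enhancer and promoter, with a T7 promoter just upstream of the coding region, and is terminated by the bGH polyadenylation signal. The sensor lies in frame with the pDisplay targeting elements. A mouse Igκ leader directs the protein into the secretory pathway, an HA epitope sequence follows it, and a C-terminal PDGFRβ transmembrane domain anchors the fusion in the plasma membrane facing the extracellular space. Ligand binding to gltI is expected to change energy transfer between the cyan donor and yellow acceptor, giving a ratiometric optical readout.

The plasmid replicates at high copy in E. coli from a ColE1/pUC-type origin and is selected with ampicillin. It also carries an f1 origin. An SV40 promoter-driven NeoR cassette with an HSV TK polyadenylation signal allows G418 selection of mammalian cells. The associated publication used such surface-displayed sensors to detect glutamate release from neurons.
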