Features (pLannotate 1.2.2; 22 found; start..end, strand, type, name):
     10..389     +  enhancer       CMV enhancer: human cytomegalovirus immediate early enhancer
    390..593     +  promoter       CMV promoter: human cytomegalovirus (CMV) immediate early promoter
    589..622     +  LTR            5' LTR (truncated) (fragment): truncated 5' long terminal repeat (LTR) from HIV-1
    638..656     +  promoter       T7 promoter: promoter for bacteriophage T7 RNA polymerase
    737..799     +  sig_peptide    Igκ leader: leader sequence from mouse immunoglobulin κ light chain
    799..822     +  CDS            3xHA (fragment): three tandem HA epitope tags
    854..1570    +  CDS            ECFP: ECFP is a basic (constitutively fluorescent) cyan fluorescent protein published in 1996, derived from Aequorea victoria. It has low acid sensitivity.
   1586..2410    +  CDS            gltI (fragment): GLTI_ECOLI - Also known as ybeJ, yzzK. Experimental evidence at protein level: Swiss-Prot protein existence level 1. Part of the ABC transporter complex GltIJKL involved in glutamate and aspartate uptake. Binds to both glutamate and aspartate. From Escherichia coli (strain K12).
   2429..3145    +  CDS            EYFP: EYFP is a basic (constitutively fluorescent) green/yellow fluorescent protein published in 1996, derived from Aequorea victoria. It is reported to be a very rapidly-maturing weak dimer with high acid sensitivity.
   3185..3331    +  CDS            PDGFRβ TM domain: transmembrane domain from platelet derived growth factor receptor beta
   3359..3583    +  polyA_signal   bGH poly(A) signal: bovine growth hormone polyadenylation signal
   3587..3605    +  promoter       SV40 promoter (fragment): SV40 enhancer and early promoter
   3715..4303    -  rep_origin     ori: high-copy-number ColE1/pMB1/pBR322/pUC origin of replication
   4525..4541    +  polyA_signal   bGH poly(A) signal (fragment): bovine growth hormone polyadenylation signal
   4632..4679    -  polyA_signal   HSV TK poly(A) signal: herpes simplex virus thymidine kinase polyadenylation signal (Cole and Stacy, 1985)
   4738..4890    -  CDS            ble (fragment): BLE_KLEPN - Experimental evidence at protein level: Swiss-Prot protein existence level 1. Binding protein with a strong affinity to the bleomycin family of antibiotics. Binds to CL990; an antimitotic-antibiotic compound. From Klebsiella pneumoniae.
   4911..5699    -  CDS            NeoR/KanR: aminoglycoside phosphotransferase confers resistance to neomycin, kanamycin, and G418 (Geneticin®)
   5734..6094    -  promoter       SV40 promoter: SV40 enhancer and early promoter
   6096..6113    -  promoter       AmpR promoter (fragment): bla
   6154..7014    -  CDS            AmpR: β-lactamase; bla; confers resistance to ampicillin, carbenicillin, and related antibiotics
   7015..7119    -  promoter       AmpR promoter: bla
   7146..7574    +  rep_origin     f1 ori (sequence partly withheld): f1 bacteriophage origin of replication; arrow indicates direction of (+) strand synthesis
>Addgene plasmid #13546 | pDisplay FLIPE-10u | depositor full sequence | sequence record 7672 | Author sequence
GCGCGCGTTGACATTGATTATTGACTAGTTATTAATAGTAATCAATTACGGGGTCATTAGTTCATAGCCC
ATATATGGAGTTCCGCGTTACATAACTTACGGTAAATGGCCCGCCTGGCTGACCGCCCAACGACCCCCGC
CCATTGACGTCAATAATGACGTATGTTCCCATAGTAACGCCAATAGGGACTTTCCATTGACGTCAATGGG
TGGACTATTTACGGTAAACTGCCCACTTGGCAGTACATCAAGTGTATCATATGCCAAGTACGCCCCCTAT
TGACGTCAATGACGGTAAATGGCCCGCCTGGCATTATGCCCAGTACATGACCTTATGGGACTTTCCTACT
TGGCAGTACATCTACGTATTAGTCATCGCTATTACCATGGTGATGCGGTTTTGGCAGTACATCAATGGGC
GTGGATAGCGGTTTGACTCACGGGGATTTCCAAGTCTCCACCCCATTGACGTCAATGGGAGTTTGTTTTG
GCACCAAAATCAACGGGACTTTCCAAAATGTCGTAACAACTCCGCCCCATTGACGCAAATGGGCGGTAGG
CGTGTACGGTGGGAGGTCTATATAAGCAGAGCTCTCTGGCTAACTAGAGAACCCACTGCTTACTGGCTTA
TCGAAATTAATACGACTCACTATAGGGAGACCCAAGCTTGGTACCGAGCTCGGATCCACTAGTAACGGCC
GCCAGTGTGCTGGAATTCGGCTTGGGGATATCCACCATGGAGACAGACACACTCCTGCTATGGGTACTGC
TGCTCTGGGTTCCAGGTTCCACTGGTGACTATCCATATGATGTTCCAGATTATGCTGGGGCCCAGCCGGC
CAGATCTCCCGGGATGGTGAGCAAGGGCGAGGAGCTGTTCACCGGGGTGGTGCCCATCCTGGTCGAGCTG
GACGGCGACGTAAACGGCCACAAGTTCAGCGTGTCCGGCGAGGGCGAGGGCGATGCCACCTACGGCAAGC
TGACCCTGAAGTTCATCTGCACCACCGGCAAGCTGCCCGTGCCCTGGCCCACCCTCGTGACCACCCTGAC
CTGGGGCGTGCAGTGCTTCAGCCGCTACCCCGACCACATGAAGCAGCACGACTTCTTCAAGTCCGCCATG
CCCGAAGGCTACGTCCAGGAGCGCACCATCTTCTTCAAGGACGACGGCAACTACAAGACCCGCGCCGAGG
TGAAGTTCGAGGGCGACACCCTGGTGAACCGCATCGAGCTGAAGGGCATCGACTTCAAGGAGGACGGCAA
CATCCTGGGGCACAAGCTGGAGTACAACTACATCAGCCACAACGTCTATATCACCGCCGACAAGCAGAAG
AACGGCATCAAGGCCAACTTCAAGATCCGCCACAACATCGAGGACGGCAGCGTGCAGCTCGCCGACCACT
ACCAGCAGAACACCCCCATCGGCGACGGCCCCGTGCTGCTGCCCGACAACCACTACCTGAGCACCCAGTC
CGCCCTGAGCAAAGACCCCAACGAGAAGCGCGATCACATGGTCCTGCTGGAGTTCGTGACCGCCGCCGGG
ATCACTCTCGGCATGGACGAGCTGTACAAGGGTGGTACCGGAGGCGCCGCAGGCAGCACGCTGGACAAAA
TCGCCAAAAACGGTGTGATTGTCGTCGGTCACCGTGAATCTTCAGTGCCTTTCTCTTATTACGACAATCA
GCAAAAAGTGGTGGGTTACTCGCAGGATTACTCCAACGCCATTGTTGAAGCAGTGAAAAAGAAACTCAAC
AAACCGGACTTGCAGGTAAAACTGATTCCGATTACCTCACAAAACCGTATTCCACTGCTGCAAAACGGCA
CTTTCGATTTTGAATGTGGTTCTACCACCAACAACGTCGAACGCCAAAAACAGGCGGCTTTCTCTGACAC
TATTTTCGTGGTCGGTACGCGCCTGTTGACCAAAAAGGGTGGCGATATCAAAGATTTTGCCAACCTGAAA
GACAAAGCCGTAGTCGTCACTTCCGGCACTACCTCTGAAGTTTTGCTCAACAAACTGAATGAAGAGCAAA
AAATGAATATGCGCATCATCAGCGCCAAAGATCACGGTGACTCTTTCCGCACCCTGGAAAGCGGTCGTGC
CGTTGCCTTTATGATGGATGACCGGCTGCTGGCCGGTGAACGTGCGAAAGCGAAGAAACCAGACAACTGG
GAAATCGTCGGCAAGCCGCAGTCTCAGGAGGCCTACGGTTGTATGTTGCGTAAAGATGATCCGCAGTTCA
AAAAGCTGATGGATGACACCATCGCTCAGGTGCAGACCTCCGGTGAAGCGGAAAAATGGTTTGATAAGTG
GTTCAAAAATCCAATTCCGCCGAAAAACCTGAACATGAATTTCGAACTGTCAGACGAAATGAAAGCACTG
TTCAAAGAACCGAATGACAAGGCACTGAACGGCGCCGGTACCGGTGGAATGGTGAGCAAGGGCGAGGAGC
TGTTCACCGGGGTGGTGCCCATCCTGGTCGAGCTGGACGGCGACGTAAACGGCCACAAGTTCAGCGTGTC
CGGCGAGGGCGAGGGCGATGCCACCTACGGCAAGCTGACCCTGAAGTTCATCTGCACCACCGGCAAGCTG
CCCGTGCCCTGGCCCACCCTCGTGACCACCTTCGGCTACGGCCTGCAGTGCTTCGCCCGCTACCCCGACC
ACATGAAGCAGCACGACTTCTTCAAGTCCGCCATGCCCGAAGGCTACGTCCAGGAGCGCACCATCTTCTT
CAAGGACGACGGCAACTACAAGACCCGCGCCGAGGTGAAGTTCGAGGGCGACACCCTGGTGAACCGCATC
GAGCTGAAGGGCATCGACTTCAAGGAGGACGGCAACATCCTGGGGCACAAGCTGGAGTACAACTACAACA
GCCACAACGTCTATATCATGGCCGACAAGCAGAAGAACGGCATCAAGGTGAACTTCAAGATCCGCCACAA
CATCGAGGACGGCAGCGTGCAGCTCGCCGACCACTACCAGCAGAACACCCCCATCGGCGACGGCCCCGTG
CTGCTGCCCGACAACCACTACCTGAGCTACCAGTCCGCCCTGAGCAAAGACCCCAACGAGAAGCGCGATC
ACATGGTCCTGCTGGAGTTCGTGACCGCCGCCGGGATCACTCTCGGCATGGACGAGCTGTACAAGGTCGA
CGAACAAAAACTCATCTCAGAAGAGGATCTGAATGCTGTGGGCCAGGACACGCAGGAGGTCATCGTGGTG
CCACACTCCTTGCCCTTTAAGGTGGTGGTGATCTCAGCCATCCTGGCCCTGGTGGTGCTCACCATCATCT
CCCTTATCATCCTCATCATGCTTTGGCAGAAGAAGCCACGTTAGGCGGCCGCTCGAGATCAGCCTCGACT
GTGCCTTCTAGTTGCCAGCCATCTGTTGTTTGCCCCTCCCCCGTGCCTTCCTTGACCCTGGAAGGTGCCA
CTCCCACTGTCCTTTCCTAATAAAATGAGGAAATTGCATCGCATTGTCTGAGTAGGTGTCATTCTATTCT
GGGGGGTGGGGTGGGGCAGGACAGCAAGGGGGAGGATTGGGAAGACAATAGCAGGCATGCTGGGGATGCG
GTGGGCTCTATGGCTTCTGAGGCGGAAAGAACCAGTGGCGGTAATACGGTTATCCACAGAATCAGGGGAT
AACGCAGGAAAGAACATGTGAGCAAAAGGCCAGCAAAAGGCCAGGAACCGTAAAAAGGCCGCGTTGCTGG
CGTTTTTCCATAGGCTCCGCCCCCCTGACGAGCATCACAAAAATCGACGCTCAAGTCAGAGGTGGCGAAA
CCCGACAGGACTATAAAGATACCAGGCGTTTCCCCCTGGAAGCTCCCTCGTGCGCTCTCCTGTTCCGACC
CTGCCGCTTACCGGATACCTGTCCGCCTTTCTCCCTTCGGGAAGCGTGGCGCTTTCTCATAGCTCACGCT
GTAGGTATCTCAGTTCGGTGTAGGTCGTTCGCTCCAAGCTGGGCTGTGTGCACGAACCCCCCGTTCAGCC
CGACCGCTGCGCCTTATCCGGTAACTATCGTCTTGAGTCCAACCCGGTAAGACACGACTTATCGCCACTG
GCAGCAGCCACTGGTAACAGGATTAGCAGAGCGAGGTATGTAGGCGGTGCTACAGAGTTCTTGAAGTGGT
GGCCTAACTACGGCTACACTAGAAGGACAGTATTTGGTATCTGCGCTCTGCTGAAGCCAGTTACCTTCGG
AAAAAGAGTTGGTAGCTCTTGATCCGGCAAACAAACCACCGCTGGTAGCGGTGGTTTTTTTGTTTGCAAG
CAGCAGATTACGCGCAGAAAAAAAGGATCTCAAGAAGATCCTTTGATCTTTTCTACGGGGTCTGACGCTC
AGTGGAACGAAAACTCACGTTAAGGGATTTTGGTCATGAGATTATCAAAAAGGATCTTCACCTAGATCCT
TTTAAATTAAAAATGAAGTTTTAAATCAATCTAAAGTATATATGAGTAACCTGAGGCTATGGCAGGGCCT
GCCGCCCCGACGTTGGCTGCGAGCCCTGGGCCTTCACCCGAACTTGGGGGGTGGGGTGGGGAAAAGGAAG
AAACGCGGGCGTATTGGCCCCAATGGGGTCTCGGTGGGGTATCGACAGAGTGCCAGCCCTGGGACCGAAC
CCCGCGTTTATGAACAAACGACCCAACACCGTGCGTTTTATTCTGTCTTTTTATTGCCGTCATAGCGCGG
GTTCCTTCCGGTATTGTCTCCTTCCGTGTTTCAGTTAGCCTCCCCCTAGGGTGGGCGAAGAACTCCAGCA
TGAGATCCCCGCGCTGGAGGATCATCCAGCCGGCGTCCCGGAAAACGATTCCGAAGCCCAACCTTTCATA
GAAGGCGGCGGTGGAATCGAAATCTCGTGATGGCAGGTTGGGCGTCGCTTGGTCGGTCATTTCGAACCCC
AGAGTCCCGCTCAGAAGAACTCGTCAAGAAGGCGATAGAAGGCGATGCGCTGCGAATCGGGAGCGGCGAT
ACCGTAAAGCACGAGGAAGCGGTCAGCCCATTCGCCGCCAAGCTCTTCAGCAATATCACGGGTAGCCAAC
GCTATGTCCTGATAGCGGTCCGCCACACCCAGCCGGCCACAGTCGATGAATCCAGAAAAGCGGCCATTTT
CCACCATGATATTCGGCAAGCAGGCATCGCCATGGGTCACGACGAGATCCTCGCCGTCGGGCATGCTCGC
CTTGAGCCTGGCGAACAGTTCGGCTGGCGCGAGCCCCTGATGCTCTTGATCATCCTGATCGACAAGACCG
GCTTCCATCCGAGTACGTGCTCGCTCGATGCGATGTTTCGCTTGGTGGTCGAATGGGCAGGTAGCCGGAT
CAAGCGTATGCAGCCGCCGCATTGCATCAGCCATGATGGATACTTTCTCGGCAGGAGCAAGGTGAGATGA
CAGGAGATCCTGCCCCGGCACTTCGCCCAATAGCAGCCAGTCCCTTCCCGCTTCAGTGACAACGTCGAGC
ACAGCTGCGCAAGGAACGCCCGTCGTGGCCAGCCACGATAGCCGCGCTGCCTCGTCTTGCAGTTCATTCA
GGGCACCGGACAGGTCGGTCTTGACAAAAAGAACCGGGCGCCCCTGCGCTGACAGCCGGAACACGGCGGC
ATCAGAGCAGCCGATTGTCTGTTGTGCCCAGTCATAGCCGAATAGCCTCTCCACCCAAGCGGCCGGAGAA
CCTGCGTGCAATCCATCTTGTTCAATCATGCGAAACGATCCTCATCCTGTCTCTTGATCGATCTTTGCAA
AAGCCTAGGCCTCCAAAAAAGCCTCCTCACTACTTCTGGAATAGCTCAGAGGCCGAGGAGGCGGCCTCGG
CCTCTGCATAAATAAAAAAAATTAGTCAGCCATGGGGCGGAGAATGGGCGGAACTGGGCGGAGTTAGGGG
CGGGATGGGCGGAGTTAGGGGCGGGACTATGGTTGCTGACTAATTGAGATGCATGCTTTGCATACTTCTG
CCTGCTGGGGAGCCTGGGGACTTTCCACACCTGGTTGCTGACTAATTGAGATGCATGCTTTGCATACTTC
TGCCTGCTGGGGAGCCTGGGGACTTTCCACACCCTAACTGACACACATTCCACAGCTGGTTCTTTCCGCC
TCAGGACTCTTCCTTTTTCAATAAATCAATCTAAAGTATATATGAGTAAACTTGGTCTGACAGTTACCAA
TGCTTAATCAGTGAGGCACCTATCTCAGCGATCTGTCTATTTCGTTCATCCATAGTTGCCTGACTCCCCG
TCGTGTAGATAACTACGATACGGGAGGGCTTACCATCTGGCCCCAGTGCTGCAATGATACCGCGAGACCC
ACGCTCACCGGCTCCAGATTTATCAGCAATAAACCAGCCAGCCGGAAGGGCCGAGCGCAGAAGTGGTCCT
GCAACTTTATCCGCCTCCATCCAGTCTATTAATTGTTGCCGGGAAGCTAGAGTAAGTAGTTCGCCAGTTA
ATAGTTTGCGCAACGTTGTTGCCATTGCTACAGGCATCGTGGTGTCACGCTCGTCGTTTGGTATGGCTTC
ATTCAGCTCCGGTTCCCAACGATCAAGGCGAGTTACATGATCCCCCATGTTGTGCAAAAAAGCGGTTAGC
TCCTTCGGTCCTCCGATCGTTGTCAGAAGTAAGTTGGCCGCAGTGTTATCACTCATGGTTATGGCAGCAC
TGCATAATTCTCTTACTGTCATGCCATCCGTAAGATGCTTTTCTGTGACTGGTGAGTACTCAACCAAGTC
ATTCTGAGAATAGTGTATGCGGCGACCGAGTTGCTCTTGCCCGGCGTCAATACGGGATAATACCGCGCCA
CATAGCAGAACTTTAAAAGTGCTCATCATTGGAAAACGTTCTTCGGGGCGAAAACTCTCAAGGATCTTAC
CGCTGTTGAGATCCAGTTCGATGTAACCCACTCGTGCACCCAACTGATCTTCAGCATCTTTTACTTTCAC
CAGCGTTTCTGGGTGAGCAAAAACAGGAAGGCAAAATGCCGCAAAAAAGGGAATAAGGGCGACACGGAAA
TGTTGAATACTCATACTCTTCCTTTTTCAATATTATTGAAGCATTTATCAGGGTTATTGTCTCATGAGCG
GATACATATTTGAATGTATTTAGAAAAATAAACAAATAGGGGTTCCGCGCACATTTCCCCGAAAAGTGCC
ACCTG
[124 nt withheld, positions 7146-7269]
C
[91 nt withheld, positions 7271-7361]
A
[49 nt withheld, positions 7363-7411]
CCTTTGACGTTGGAGTCCACGTTCTTT
[37 nt withheld, positions 7439-7475]
ACCCTATCTCGGTCTATTCTTTTGATTTATAAGGGATTTTGCCGATTTCGGCCTATTGGTTAAAAAATGA
GCTGATTTAACAAAAATTTAACGCGAATTTTAACAAAATATTAACGCTTACAATTTAC
