>Addgene plasmid #13546 | pDisplay FLIPE-10u | addgene partial sequence | sequence record 19346 | 13546 with FLIPE (TCAAACCATTTTTCCGCTTC)
ATCTTTACGCAACATACAACCGTAGGCCTCCTGAGACTGCGGCTTGCCGACGATTTCCCAGTTGTCTGGT
TTCTTCGCTTTCGCACGTTCACCGGCCAGCAGCCGGTCATCCATCATAAAGGCAACGGCACGACCGCTTT
CCAGGGTGCGGAAAGAGTCACCGTGATCTTTGGCGCTGATGATGCGCATATTCATTTTTTGCTCTTCATT
CAGTTTGTTGAGCAAAACTTCAGAGGTAGTGCCGGAAGTGACGACTACGGCTTTGTCTTTCAGGTTGGCA
AAATCTTTGATATCGCCACCCTTTTTGGTCAACAGGCGCGTACCGACCACGAAAATAGTGTCAGAGAAAG
CCGCCTGTTTTTGGCGTTCGACGTTGTTGGTGGTAGAACCACATTCAAAATCGAAAGTGCCGTTTTGCAG
CAGTGGAATACGGTTTTGTGAGGTAATCGGAATCAGTTTTACCTGCAAGTCCGGTTTGTTGAGTTTCTTT
TTCACTGCTTCAACAATGGCGTTGGANTAATCCTGCGAGTAACCCACCACTTTTTGCTGATTGTCGTAAT
AAGAGAAAGGCACTGAAGATTCACGGTGACCGACGACAATCACACCGTTTTTGGCGATTTT
